>Addgene plasmid #121495 | pBLO 4.01 | addgene full sequence | sequence record 237513 | Addgene NGS Result
GACGTCTTAAGACCCACTTTCACATTTAAGTTGTTTTTCTAATCCGCATATGATCAATTCAAGGCCGAAT
AAGAAGGCTGGCTCTGCACCTTGGTGATCAAATAATTCGATAGCTTGTCGTAATAATGGCGGCATACTAT
CAGTAGTAGGTGTTTCCCTTTCTTCTTTAGCGACTTGATGCTCTTGATCTTCCAATACGCAACCTAAAGT
AAAATGCCCCACAGCGCTGAGTGCATATAATGCATTCTCTAGTGAAAAACCTTGTTGGCATAAAAAGGCT
AATTGATTTTCGAGAGTTTCATACTGTTTTTCTGTAGGCCGTGTACCTAAATGTACTTTTGCTCCATCGC
GATGACTTAGTAAAGCACATCTAAAACTTTTAGCGTTATTACGTAAAAAATCTTGCCAGCTTTCCCCTTC
TAAAGGGCAAAAGTGAGTATGGTGCCTATCTAACATCTCAATGGCTAAGGCGTCGAGCAAAGCCCGCTTA
TTTTTTACATGCCAATACAATGTAGGCTGCTCTACACCTAGCTTCTGGGCGAGTTTACGGGTTGTTAAAC
CTTCGATTCCGACCTCATTAAGCAGCTCTAATGCGCTGTTAATCACTTTACTTTTATCTAATCTAGACAT
CATTAATTCCTAATTTTTGTTGACACTCTATCGTTGATAGAGTTATTTTACCACTCCCTATCAGTGATAG
AGAAAAGAATTCAAAAGATCTAGGATCCGTTTTCGCATTTATCGTGAAACGCTTTCGCATTTTGAGTGAA
TTATATGAAGCTTATTGCTCGTAAAAAAGACTGGGATCCAAAAAAATATGGTGGTTTTGATAGTCCAACG
GTAGCTTATTCAGTCCTAGTGGTTGCTAAGGTGGAAAAAGGGAAATCGAAGAAGTTAAAATCCGTTAAAG
AGTTACTAGGGATCACAATTATGGAAAGAAGTTCCTTTGAAAAAAATCCGATTGACTTTTTAGAAGCTAA
AGGATATAAGGAAGTTAAAAAAGACTTAATCATTAAACTACCTAAATATAGTCTTTTTGAGTTAGAAAAC
GGTCGTAAACGGATGCTGGCTAGTGCCGGAGAATTACAAAAAGGAAATGAGCTGGCTCTGCCAAGCAAAT
ATGTGAATTTTTTATATTTAGCTAGTCATTATGAAAAGTTGAAGGGTAGTCCAGAAGATAACGAACAAAA
ACAATTGTTTGTGGAGCAGCATAAGCATTATTTAGATGAGATTATTGAGCAAATCAGTGAATTTTCTAAG
CGTGTTATTTTAGCAGATGCCAATTTAGATAAAGTTCTTAGTGCATATAACAAACATAGAGACAAACCAA
TACGTGAACAAGCAGAAAATATTATTCATTTATTTACGTTGACGAATCTTGGAGCTCCCGCTGCTTTTAA
ATATTTTGATACAACAATTGATCGTAAACGATATACGTCTACAAAAGAAGTTTTAGATGCCACTCTTATC
CATCAATCCATCACTGGTCTTTATGAAACACGCATTGATTTGAGTCAGCTAGGAGGTGACAAGCTTGATT
GATTGAACGAAAAACGCGAAAGCGTTTCACGATAAATGCGAAAACGGATCCTCTCGAGTAAGGATCTCCA
GGCATCAAATAAAACGAAAGGCTCAGTCGAAAGACTGGGCCTTTCGTTTTATCTGTTGTTTGTCGGTGAA
CGCTCTCTACTAGAGTCACACTGGCTCACCTTCGGGTGGGCCTTTCTGCGTTTATACCTAGGGATATATT
CCGCTTCCTCGCTCACTGACTCGCTACGCTCGGTCGTTCGACTGCGGCGAGCGGAAATGGCTTACGAACG
GGGCGGAGATTTCCTGGAAGATGCCAGGAAGATACTTAACAGGGAAGTGAGAGGGCCGCGGCAAAGCCGT
TTTTCCATAGGCTCCGCCCCCCTGACAAGCATCACGAAATCTGACGCTCAAATCAGTGGTGGCGAAACCC
GACAGGACTATAAAGATACCAGGCGTTTCCCCCTGGCGGCTCCCTCGTGCGCTCTCCTGTTCCTGCCTTT
CGGTTTACCGGTGTCATTCCGCTGTTATGGCCGCGTTTGTCTCATTCCACGCCTGACACTCAGTTCCGGG
TAGGCAGTTCGCTCCAAGCTGGACTGTATGCACGAACCCCCCGTTCAGTCCGACCGCTGCGCCTTATCCG
GTAACTATCGTCTTGAGTCCAACCCGGAAAGACATGCAAAAGCACCACTGGCAGCAGCCACTGGTAATTG
ATTTAGAGGAGTTAGTCTTGAAGTCATGCGCCGGTTAAGGCTAAACTGAAAGGACAAGTTTTGGTGACTG
CGCTCCTCCAAGCCAGTTACCTCGGTTCAAAGAGTTGGTAGCTCAGAGAACCTTCGAAAAACCGCCCTGC
AAGGCGGTTTTTTCGTTTTCAGAGCAAGAGATTACGCGCAGACCAAAACGATCTCAAGAAGATCATCTTA
TTAATCAGATAAAATATTTCTAGATTTCAGTGCAATTTATCTCTTCAAATGTAGCACCTGAAGTCAGCCC
CATACGATATAAGTTGTTACTAGTGCTTGGATTCTCACCAATAAAAAACGCCCGGCGGCAACCGAGCGTT
CTGAACAAATCCAGATGGAGTTCTGAGGTCATTACTGGATCTATCAACAGGAGTCCAAGCGAGCTCGATA
TCAAATTACGCCCCGCCCTGCCACTCATCGCAGTACTGTTGTAATTCATTAAGCATTCTGCCGACATGGA
AGCCATCACAAACGGCATGATGAACCTGAATCGCCAGCGGCATCAGCACCTTGTCGCCTTGCGTATAATA
TTTGCCCATGGTGAAAACGGGGGCGAAGAAGTTGTCCATATTGGCCACGTTTAAATCAAAACTGGTGAAA
CTCACCCAGGGATTGGCTGAGACGAAAAACATATTCTCAATAAACCCTTTAGGGAAATAGGCCAGGTTTT
CACCGTAACACGCCACATCTTGCGAATATATGTGTAGAAACTGCCGGAAATCGTCGTGGTATTCACTCCA
GAGCGATGAAAACGTTTCAGTTTGCTCATGGAAAACGGTGTAACAAGGGTGAACACTATCCCATATCACC
AGCTCACCGTCTTTCATTGCCATACGAAATTCCGGATGAGCATTCATCAGGCGGGCAAGAATGTGAATAA
AGGCCGGATAAAACTTGTGCTTATTTTTCTTTACGGTCTTTAAAAAGGCCGTAATATCCAGCTGAACGGT
CTGGTTATAGGTACATTGAGCAACTGACTGAAATGCCTCAAAATGTTCTTTACGATGCCATTGGGATATA
TCAACGGTGGTATATCCAGTGATTTTTTTCTCCATTTTAGCTTCCTTAGCTCCTGAAAATCTCGATAACT
CAAAAAATACGCCCGGTAGTGATCTTATTTCATTATGGTGAAAGTTGGAACCTCTTACGTGCCGATCAAC
GTCTCATTTTCGCCAGATATC
Features (pLannotate 1.2.2; 10 found; start..end, strand, type, name):
      7..630     -  CDS            TetR: tetracycline repressor TetR; tetR from transposon Tn10; TetR binds to the tetracycline operator tetO to inhibit transcription. This inhibition can be relieved by adding tetracycline or doxycycline.
    649..704     +  promoter       tetR/tetA promoters: tetR; overlapping promoters for bacterial tetR and tetA
    778..1530    +  CDS            Cas9 (fragment): Cas9 (Csn1) endonuclease from the Streptococcus pyogenes MGAS15252 Type II CRISPR/Cas system generates RNA-guided double strand breaks in DNA
   1616..1687    +  terminator     rrnB T1 terminator: transcription terminator T1 from the E. coli rrnB gene
   1703..1730    +  terminator     T7Te terminator: phage T7 early transcription terminator
   1749..1804    -  rep_origin     RSF ori (fragment): Plasmids containing the RSF 1030 origin of replication can be propagated in E. coli cells that contain additional plasmids with compatible origins.
   1892..2437    -  rep_origin     p15A ori: Plasmids containing the medium-copy-number p15A origin of replication can be propagated in E. coli cells that contain a second plasmid with the ColE1 origin.
   2551..2645    -  terminator     lambda t0 terminator: transcription terminator from phage lambda
   2669..3325    -  CDS            cat: CAT_ECOLX - Experimental evidence at protein level: Swiss-Prot protein existence level 1. This enzyme is an effector of chloramphenicol resistance in bacteria. From Escherichia coli. This protein is used as a marker in many commonly used cloning vectors, such as pACYC184.
   3326..3428    -  promoter       cat promoter: promoter of the E. coli cat gene encoding chloramphenicol acetyltransferase
