[The description below was written by a language model from this plasmid's Addgene catalogue record and pLannotate feature annotations shown in this document.]
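Description:
pBLO 4.01 is a 3,451 bp bacterial plasmid deposited as an empty backbone and described in the catalogue simply as an "engineered Mu transposon". It replicates in E. coli from a p15A origin, which is compatible with ColE1-type plasmids, and a short fragment resembling the RSF origin is annotated next to it. The catalogue lists the plasmid as high copy, although p15A is generally regarded as a medium-copy origin. It also enters "p15A" in the promoter field, which is an origin rather than a promoter. Selection is by chloramphenicol, conferred by a cat gene driven by its native cat promoter and followed by the lambda t0 terminator.

The remaining annotated features form a tetracycline-regulated expression unit. A Tn10 tetR gene is transcribed divergently from the overlapping tetR/tetA promoter region, so that TetR represses the rightward promoter until tetracycline or an analogue is added. Downstream of this promoter lies a roughly 750 bp segment annotated as a fragment of Streptococcus pyogenes Cas9, not the full coding sequence, followed by the rrnB T1 and T7Te terminators.

The automated annotation does not identify any Mu transposon ends or a transposon-borne cassette. The feature table therefore cannot show where the engineered transposon sits or how it is composed, or how it relates to the Cas9 fragment. The associated publication concerns profiling of engineering hotspots in Cas9 and the discovery of an allosteric Cas9 switch. This suggests the plasmid served as a transposon source or scaffold for insertion-based mutagenesis, though the record does not describe that use explicitly.
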