Addgene plasmid #121495: pBLO 4.01
Purpose: (Empty Backbone) engineered Mu transposon
Depositing lab: David Savage. Depositing organization: University of California, Berkeley. Publication: Profiling of engineering hotspots identifies an allosteric CRISPR-Cas9 switch. Oakes BL, Nadler DC, Flamholz A, Fellmann C, Staahl BT, Doudna JA, Savage DF. Nat Biotechnol. 2016 May 2. doi: 10.1038/nbt.3528. PubMed 27136077.
Backbone
  Vector backbone: p15A
  Backbone size (bp): 3451
  Vector type: Bacterial Expression
  Promoter: p15A
Growth in bacteria
  Bacterial resistance: Chloramphenicol, 25 μg/mL
  Growth temperature: 37°C
  Growth strain: DH5alpha
  Copy number: High Copy
Terms and licenses: Academic/Nonprofit Terms; Industry Terms: Not Available to Industry
How to cite: pBLO 4.01 was a gift from David Savage (Addgene plasmid # 121495 ; http://n2t.net/addgene:121495 ; RRID:Addgene_121495)
